>Addgene plasmid #82262 | pDONR223_CCND1_WT | addgene full sequence | sequence record 165232 | Addgene NGS result
AGGATCTTCTTGAGATCCTTTTTTTCTGCGCGTAATCTGCTGCTTGCAAACAAAAAAACCACCGCTACCA
GCGGTGGTTTGTTTGCCGGATCAAGAGCTACCAACTCTTTTTCCGAAGGTAACTGGCTTCAGCAGAGCGC
AGATACCAAATACTGTTCTTCTAGTGTAGCCGTAGTTAGGCCACCACTTCAAGAACTCTGTAGCACCGCC
TACATACCTCGCTCTGCTAATCCTGTTACCAGTGGCTGCTGCCAGTGGCGATAAGTCGTGTCTTACCGGG
TTGGACTCAAGACGATAGTTACCGGATAAGGCGCAGCGGTCGGGCTGAACGGGGGGTTCGTGCACACAGC
CCAGCTTGGAGCGAACGACCTACACCGAACTGAGATACCTACAGCGTGAGCTATGAGAAAGCGCCACGCT
TCCCGAAGGGAGAAAGGCGGACAGGTATCCGGTAAGCGGCAGGGTCGGAACAGGAGAGCGCACGAGGGAG
CTTCCAGGGGGAAACGCCTGGTATCTTTATAGTCCTGTCGGGTTTCGCCACCTCTGACTTGAGCGTCGAT
TTTTGTGATGCTCGTCAGGGGGGCGGAGCCTATGGAAAAACGCCAGCAACGCGGCCTTTTTACGGTTCCT
GGCCTTTTGCTGGCCTTTTGCTCACATGTTCTTTCCTGCGTTATCCCCTGATTCTGTGGATAACCGTATT
ACCGCCTTTGAGTGAGCTGATACCGCTCGCCGCAGCCGAACGACCGAGCGCAGCGAGTCAGTGAGCGAGG
AAGCGGAAGAGCGCCCAATACGCAAACCGCCTCTCCCCGCGCGTTGGCCGATTCATTAATGCAGCTGGCA
CGACAGGTTTCCCGACTGGAAAGCGGGCAGTGAGCGCAACGCAATTAATACGCGTACCGCTAGCCAGGAA
GAGTTTGTAGAAACGCAAAAAGGCCATCCGTCAGGATGGCCTTCTGCTTAGTTTGATGCCTGGCAGTTTA
TGGCGGGCGTCCTGCCCGCCACCCTCCGGGCCGTTGCTTCACAACGTTCAAATCCGCTCCCGGCGGATTT
GTCCTACTCAGGAGAGCGTTCACCGACAAACAACAGATAAAACGAAAGGCCCAGTCTTCCGACTGAGCCT
TTCGTTTTATTTGATGCCTGGCAGTTCCCTACTCTCGCGTTAACGCTAGCATGGATGTTTTCCCAGTCAC
GACGTTGTAAAACGACGGCCAGTCTTAAGCTCGGGCCCCAAATAATGATTTTATTTTGACTGATAGTGAC
CTGTTCGTTGCAACAAATTGATGAGCAATGCTTTTTTATAATGCCAACTTTGTACAAAAAAGTTGGCATG
GAACACCAGCTCCTGTGCTGCGAAGTGGAAACCATCCGCCGCGCGTACCCCGATGCCAACCTCCTCAACG
ACCGGGTGCTGCGGGCCATGCTGAAGGCGGAGGAGACCTGCGCGCCCTCGGTGTCCTACTTCAAATGTGT
GCAGAAGGAGGTCCTGCCGTCCATGCGGAAGATCGTCGCCACCTGGATGCTGGAGGTCTGCGAGGAACAG
AAGTGCGAGGAGGAGGTCTTCCCGCTGGCCATGAACTACCTGGACCGCTTCCTGTCGCTGGAGCCCGTGA
AAAAGAGCCGCCTGCAGCTGCTGGGGGCCACTTGCATGTTCGTGGCCTCTAAGATGAAGGAGACCATCCC
CCTGACGGCCGAGAAGCTGTGCATCTACACCGACAACTCCATCCGGCCCGAGGAGCTGCTGCAAATGGAG
CTGCTCCTGGTGAACAAGCTCAAGTGGAACCTGGCCGCAATGACCCCGCACGATTTCATTGAACACTTCC
TCTCCAAAATGCCAGAGGCGGAGGAGAACAAACAGATCATCCGCAAACACGCGCAGACCTTCGTTGCCCT
CTGTGCCACAGATGTGAAGTTCATTTCCAATCCGCCCTCCATGGTGGCAGCGGGGAGCGTGGTGGCCGCA
GTGCAAGGCCTGAACCTGAGGAGCCCCAACAACTTCCTGTCCTACTACCGCCTCACACGCTTCCTCTCCA
GAGTGATCAAGTGTGACCCAGACTGCCTCCGGGCCTGCCAGGAGCAGATCGAAGCCCTGCTGGAGTCAAG
CCTGCGCCAGGCCCAGCAGAACATGGACCCCAAGGCCGCCGAGGAGGAGGAAGAGGAGGAGGAGGAGGTG
GACCTGGCTTGCACACCCACCGACGTGCGGGACGTGGACATCTGCCCAACTTTCTTGTACAAAGTTGGCA
TTATAAGAAAGCATTGCTTATCAATTTGTTGCAACGAACAGGTCACTATCAGTCAAAATAAAATCATTAT
TTGCCATCCAGCTGATATCCCCTATAGTGAGTCGTATTACATGGTCATAGCTGTTTCCTGGCAGCTCTGG
CCCGTGTCTCAAAATCTCTGATGTTACATTGCACAAGATAAAAATATATCATCATGCCTCCTCTAGACCA
GCCAGGACAGAAATGCCTCGACTTCGCTGCTACCCAAGGTTGCCGGGTGACGCACACCGTGGAAACGGAT
GAAGGCACGAACCCAGTGGACATAAGCCTGTTCGGTTCGTAAGCTGTAATGCAAGTAGCGTATGCGCTCA
CGCAACTGGTCCAGAACCTTGACCGAACGCAGCGGTGGTAACGGCGCAGTGGCGGTTTTCATGGCTTGTT
ATGACTGTTTTTTTGGGGTACAGTCTATGCCTCGGGCATCCAAGCAGCAAGCGCGTTACGCCGTGGGTCG
ATGTTTGATGTTATGGAGCAGCAACGATGTTACGCAGCAGGGCAGTCGCCCTAAAACAAAGTTAAACATT
ATGAGGGAAGCGGTGATCGCCGAAGTATCGACTCAACTATCAGAGGTAGTTGGCGTCATCGAGCGCCATC
TCGAACCGACGTTGCTGGCCGTACATTTGTACGGCTCCGCAGTGGATGGCGGCCTGAAGCCACACAGTGA
TATTGATTTGCTGGTTACGGTGACCGTAAGGCTTGATGAAACAACGCGGCGAGCTTTGATCAACGACCTT
TTGGAAACTTCGGCTTCCCCTGGAGAGAGCGAGATTCTCCGCGCTGTAGAAGTCACCATTGTTGTGCACG
ACGACATCATTCCGTGGCGTTATCCAGCTAAGCGCGAACTGCAATTTGGAGAATGGCAGCGCAATGACAT
TCTTGCAGGTATCTTCGAGCCAGCCACGATCGACATTGATCTGGCTATCTTGCTGACAAAAGCAAGAGAA
CATAGCGTTGCCTTGGTAGGTCCAGCGGCGGAGGAACTCTTTGATCCGGTTCCTGAACAGGATCTATTTG
AGGCGCTAAATGAAACCTTAACGCTATGGAACTCGCCGCCCGACTGGGCTGGCGATGAGCGAAATGTAGT
GCTTACGTTGTCCCGCATTTGGTACAGCGCAGTAACCGGCAAAATCGCGCCGAAGGATGTCGCTGCCGAC
TGGGCAATGGAGCGCCTGCCGGCCCAGTATCAGCCCGTCATACTTGAAGCTAGACAGGCTTATCTTGGAC
AAGAAGAAGATCGCTTGGCCTCGCGCGCAGATCAGTTGGAAGAATTTGTCCACTACGTGAAAGGCGAGAT
CACCAAGGTAGTCGGCAAATAACCCTCGAGCCACCCATGACCAAAATCCCTTAACGTGAGTTACGCGTCG
TTCCACTGAGCGTCAGACCCCGTAGAAAAGATCAA
Features (pLannotate 1.2.2; 12 found; start..end, strand, type, name):
     10..598     +  rep_origin     ori: high-copy-number ColE1/pMB1/pBR322/pUC origin of replication
    781..873     +  CDS            lacI (fragment): lac repressor; lacI; The lac repressor binds to the lac operator to inhibit transcription in E. coli. This inhibition can be relieved by adding lactose or isopropyl-β-D-thiogalactopyranoside (IPTG).
    928..955     -  terminator     rrnB T2 terminator: transcription terminator T2 from the E. coli rrnB gene
   1087..1130    +  terminator     rrnB T1 terminator: Escherichia coli rrnB; transcription terminator T1 from the E. coli rrnB gene
   1177..1213    -  CDS            lacZα (fragment): LacZα fragment of β-galactosidase; lacZ fragment
   1230..1325    +  protein_bind   attL3: mutant version of attL; recombination site for the Gateway® LR reaction LR Clonase™
   1328..2212    +  CDS            CCND1: CCND1_HUMAN - Also known as BCL1, PRAD1. Experimental evidence at protein level: Swiss-Prot protein existence level 1. Regulatory component of the cyclin D1-CDK4 (DC) complex that phosphorylates and inhibits members of the retinoblastoma (RB) protein family including RB1 and regulates the cell-cycle during G(1)/S transition. Phosphorylation of RB1 allows dissociation of the transcription factor E2F from the RB/E2F complex and the subsequent transcription of E2F target genes which are responsible for the progression through the G(1) phase. Hypophosphorylates RB1 in early G(1) phase. Cyclin D-CD
   2215..2313    -  protein_bind   attL2: mutant version of attL; recombination site for the Gateway® LR reaction LR Clonase™
   2331..2349    -  promoter       T7 promoter: promoter for bacteriophage T7 RNA polymerase
   2539..2562    +  promoter       Pc promoter (fragment): intI1 (promoter lies within the coding sequence); class 1 integron promoter
   2738..2794    +  CDS            GmR (fragment): gentamycin acetyltransferase; aacC1; confers resistance to gentamycin
   2801..3592    +  CDS            SmR: aminoglycoside adenylyltransferase (Murphy, 1985); aadA; confers resistance to spectinomycin and streptomycin
