[The description below was written by a language model from this plasmid's Addgene catalogue record and pLannotate feature annotations shown in this document.]
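Description:
pDONR223_CCND1_WT is a Gateway entry clone built on the Invitrogen pDONR223 backbone and carrying the wild-type open reading frame of human CCND1 (cyclin D1, also known as BCL1 or PRAD1). It is a bacterial propagation and shuttling plasmid, not an expression vector. It replicates in E. coli from a high-copy ColE1/pUC-type origin and is selected with spectinomycin through the aadA (SmR) aminoglycoside adenylyltransferase gene. That gene sits downstream of a class 1 integron Pc promoter fragment and a short remnant of a gentamicin resistance gene. The sequenced record is about 3.7 kb, which fits the stated backbone plus an insert of roughly 0.9 kb.

The CCND1 coding sequence lies between two attL-type recombination sites, which the automated annotation labels attL3 and attL2. These sites allow LR Clonase to transfer the ORF into any compatible Gateway destination vector. The record lists no promoter for the insert. rrnB T1 and T2 terminators lie upstream of the cassette and help insulate it from read-through transcription, and a T7 promoter lies just outside the downstream att site, facing the insert in antisense orientation. Small lacI and lacZα fragments are backbone remnants. The clone is in the "open" configuration, meaning no stop codon immediately follows the ORF, so C-terminal tags or fusions encoded by a destination vector can be read in frame.

Cyclin D1 is the regulatory partner of CDK4 in the complex that phosphorylates RB family proteins to drive G1/S progression. This plasmid belongs to the Target Accelerator Plasmid Collection. By its "WT" designation, it presumably serves as the reference allele alongside mutant clones in systematic functional studies of cancer-associated variants.
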