Addgene plasmid #82262: pDONR223_CCND1_WT
Purpose: Gateway Donor vector containing CCND1 , part of the Target Accelerator Plasmid Collection.
Depositing lab: Jesse Boehm & William Hahn & David Root. Depositing organization: Broad Institute. Publication: Systematic Functional Interrogation of Rare Cancer Variants Identifies Oncogenic Alleles. Kim E, Ilic N, Shrestha Y, Zou L, Kamburov A, Zhu C, Yang X, Lubonja R, Tran N, Nguyen C, Lawrence MS, Piccioni F, Bagul M, Doench JG, Chouinard CR, Wu X, Hogstrom L, Natoli T, Tamayo P, Horn H, Corsello SM, Lage K, Root DE, Subramanian A, Golub TR, Getz G, Boehm JS, Hahn WC. Cancer Discov. 2016 Jul;6(7):714-26. doi: 10.1158/2159-8290.CD-16-0160. Epub 2016 May 4. PubMed 27147599.
Backbone
  Vector backbone: pDONR223
  Backbone manufacturer: Invitrogen
  Backbone size w/o insert (bp): 2790
  Vector type: Gateway Entry vector
Growth in bacteria
  Bacterial resistance: Spectinomycin, 50 μg/mL
  Growth temperature: 37°C
  Growth strain: DH5alpha
  Copy number: High Copy
Gene/Insert
  Gene/Insert name: CCND1 (alt name: NM_053056.2)
  Species: H. sapiens (human)
  Mutation: WT
  Entrez Gene: CCND1 (a.k.a. BCL1, D11S287E, PRAD1, U21B31)
  Promoter: None
  Cloning method: Gateway Cloning
  Sequencing primers: 5′ M13pUC-fwd; 3′ M13-Rev
Terms and licenses: Academic/Nonprofit Terms; Industry Terms: Not Available to Industry
Depositor comments: Open state: NO stop codon immediately follows insert. Supporting reference: Systematic morphological profiling of human gene and allele function via Cell Painting. Rohban MH, et al. Elife. 2017, Mar 18;6. pii: e24060. PubMed PMID 28315521
How to cite: pDONR223_CCND1_WT was a gift from Jesse Boehm & William Hahn & David Root (Addgene plasmid # 82262 ; http://n2t.net/addgene:82262 ; RRID:Addgene_82262)
