>Addgene plasmid #82262 | pDONR223_CCND1_WT | depositor partial sequence | sequence record 155633 | Insert sequence
ATGGAACACCAGCTCCTGTGCTGCGAAGTGGAAACCATCCGCCGCGCGTACCCCGATGCCAACCTCCTCA
ACGACCGGGTGCTGCGGGCCATGCTGAAGGCGGAGGAGACCTGCGCGCCCTCGGTGTCCTACTTCAAATG
TGTGCAGAAGGAGGTCCTGCCGTCCATGCGGAAGATCGTCGCCACCTGGATGCTGGAGGTCTGCGAGGAA
CAGAAGTGCGAGGAGGAGGTCTTCCCGCTGGCCATGAACTACCTGGACCGCTTCCTGTCGCTGGAGCCCG
TGAAAAAGAGCCGCCTGCAGCTGCTGGGGGCCACTTGCATGTTCGTGGCCTCTAAGATGAAGGAGACCAT
CCCCCTGACGGCCGAGAAGCTGTGCATCTACACCGACAACTCCATCCGGCCCGAGGAGCTGCTGCAAATG
GAGCTGCTCCTGGTGAACAAGCTCAAGTGGAACCTGGCCGCAATGACCCCGCACGATTTCATTGAACACT
TCCTCTCCAAAATGCCAGAGGCGGAGGAGAACAAACAGATCATCCGCAAACACGCGCAGACCTTCGTTGC
CCTCTGTGCCACAGATGTGAAGTTCATTTCCAATCCGCCCTCCATGGTGGCAGCGGGGAGCGTGGTGGCC
GCAGTGCAAGGCCTGAACCTGAGGAGCCCCAACAACTTCCTGTCCTACTACCGCCTCACACGCTTCCTCT
CCAGAGTGATCAAGTGTGACCCAGACTGCCTCCGGGCCTGCCAGGAGCAGATCGAAGCCCTGCTGGAGTC
AAGCCTGCGCCAGGCCCAGCAGAACATGGACCCCAAGGCCGCCGAGGAGGAGGAAGAGGAGGAGGAGGAG
GTGGACCTGGCTTGCACACCCACCGACGTGCGGGACGTGGACATC
